Addgene plasmid #137928: R26-H2B-mCherry HR donor vector
Purpose: R0SA26 knock-in vector with homologous recombination-based method
Depositing lab: Hiroshi Kiyonari. Depositing organization: RIKEN Center for Biosystems Dynamics Research, Kobe. Publication: Pronuclear Microinjection during S-Phase Increases the Efficiency of CRISPR-Cas9-Assisted Knockin of Large DNA Donors in Mouse Zygotes. Abe T, Inoue KI, Furuta Y, Kiyonari H. Cell Rep. 2020 May 19;31(7):107653. doi: 10.1016/j.celrep.2020.107653. PubMed 32433962.
Backbone
  Vector backbone: pBluescriptII SK+
  Backbone size w/o insert (bp): 2929
  Total vector size (bp): 6006
  Vector type: Mouse Targeting
Growth in bacteria
  Bacterial resistance: Ampicillin, 100 μg/mL
  Growth temperature: 37°C
  Growth strain: DH5alpha
  Copy number: High Copy
Gene/Insert
  Gene/Insert name: SA-H2B-mCherry-bpA with homology arms
  Species: H. sapiens (human), M. musculus (mouse)
  Insert size (bp): 3077
  Cloning method: Restriction Enzyme; 5′ cloning site EcoRV (unknown if destroyed); 3′ cloning site NotI (unknown if destroyed)
  Sequencing primers: 5′ GTAATACGACTCACTATAGGGC; 3′ AATTAACCCTCACTAAAGGG
Resource information
  A portion of this plasmid was derived from a plasmid made by: The mCherry was gifted from the late Dr. Roger Y. Tsien.
Terms and licenses: Academic/Nonprofit Terms; Industry Terms: Not Available to Industry
How to cite: R26-H2B-mCherry HR donor vector was a gift from Hiroshi Kiyonari (Addgene plasmid # 137928 ; http://n2t.net/addgene:137928 ; RRID:Addgene_137928)
