[The description below was written by a language model from this plasmid's Addgene catalogue record and pLannotate feature annotations shown in this document.]
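Description:
R26-H2B-mCherry HR donor vector is a 6,006 bp mouse targeting plasmid built on pBluescriptII SK+, designed as a homologous recombination donor for knock-in at the mouse ROSA26 locus. It is propagated in E. coli as a high-copy plasmid through its ColE1/pUC-type origin and selected with ampicillin via the β-lactamase gene and its native promoter. The backbone also retains the f1 phage origin, remnants of the lacZα/lac promoter region, and the T7 and T3 promoters that flank the cloning site.

The roughly 3.1 kb insert, cloned between the EcoRV and NotI sites, consists of a reporter cassette bracketed by Rosa26 intron 1 homology arms: an annotated left arm of about 0.8 kb and a right arm fragment of about 0.6 kb. Between them lie the adenovirus major late transcript splice acceptor, a human histone H2B (HIST1H2BJ) coding sequence followed closely by mCherry, consistent with the H2B-mCherry fusion the name indicates, and the bovine growth hormone polyadenylation signal. The cassette carries no promoter of its own; the only SV40 promoter annotation is a 22 bp fragment that is unlikely to be functional. Expression therefore depends on correct integration: once inserted into intron 1, the splice acceptor captures the endogenous Rosa26 transcript, so the chromatin-bound, nuclear red fluorescent reporter is driven by the Rosa26 promoter, and the poly(A) signal terminates the transcript. No mammalian selection marker is annotated, which fits direct delivery to embryos rather than drug selection in cultured cells. The associated publication concerns CRISPR-Cas9-assisted knock-in of large DNA donors by pronuclear microinjection of mouse zygotes, and this plasmid represents the homologous recombination-based donor for such experiments.
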