Features (pLannotate 1.2.2; 22 found; start..end, strand, type, name):
     30..458     -  rep_origin     f1 ori (sequence partly withheld): f1 bacteriophage origin of replication; arrow indicates direction of (+) strand synthesis
    463..618     -  CDS            lacZα (fragment): LacZα fragment of β-galactosidase; lacZ fragment
    626..644     +  promoter       T7 promoter: promoter for bacteriophage T7 RNA polymerase
    653..700     -  misc_feature   MCS (fragment): pBluescript multiple cloning site
    781..1574    +  misc_feature   Rosa26 left arm: left homology arm from intron 1 of the mouse Rosa26 gene (Soriano, 1999)
   1593..1696    +  misc_feature   Ad SA: adenovirus major late transcript splice acceptor (Friedrich and Soriano, 1991)
   1723..1741    +  misc_feature   MCS (fragment): pBluescript multiple cloning site
   1744..1773    +  misc_feature   MCS (fragment): multiple cloning site
   1778..2155    +  CDS            H2B (sequence withheld): human histone H2B; HIST1H2BJ
   2174..2881    +  CDS            mCherry: mCherry is a basic (constitutively fluorescent) red fluorescent protein published in 2004, derived from Discosoma sp.. It is reported to be a very rapidly-maturing monomer with low acid sensitivity.
   2914..3138    +  polyA_signal   bGH poly(A) signal: bovine growth hormone polyadenylation signal
   3142..3163    +  promoter       SV40 promoter (fragment): SV40 enhancer and early promoter
   3196..3769    +  misc_feature   Rosa26 right arm (fragment): right homology arm from intron 1 of the mouse Rosa26 gene (Soriano, 1999)
   3771..3805    -  misc_feature   MCS (fragment): pBluescript multiple cloning site
   3818..3836    -  promoter       T3 promoter: promoter for bacteriophage T3 RNA polymerase
   3881..3897    -  protein_bind   lac operator: The lac repressor binds to the lac operator to inhibit transcription in E. coli. This inhibition can be relieved by adding lactose or isopropyl-β-D-thiogalactopyranoside (IPTG). lac repressor encoded by lacI
   3905..3935    -  promoter       lac promoter: promoter for the E. coli lac operon
   3950..3971    -  protein_bind   CAP binding site: CAP binding activates transcription in the presence of cAMP. E. coli catabolite activator protein
   3984..4076    -  CDS            lacI (fragment): lac repressor; lacI; The lac repressor binds to the lac operator to inhibit transcription in E. coli. This inhibition can be relieved by adding lactose or isopropyl-β-D-thiogalactopyranoside (IPTG).
   4259..4847    -  rep_origin     ori: high-copy-number ColE1/pMB1/pBR322/pUC origin of replication
   5018..5878    -  CDS            AmpR: β-lactamase; bla; confers resistance to ampicillin, carbenicillin, and related antibiotics
   5879..5983    -  promoter       AmpR promoter: bla
>Addgene plasmid #137928 | R26-H2B-mCherry HR donor vector | addgene full sequence | sequence record 272482 | Addgene NGS Result
CTAAATTGTAAGCGTTAATATTTTGTTAAAATTCGCGTTAAATTTTTGTTAAATCAGCTCATTTTTTAAC
CAATAGGCCGAAATCGGCAAAATCCCTTATAAATCAAAAGAATAGACCGAGATAGGGT
[37 nt withheld, positions 129-165]
AAAGAACGTGGACTCCAACGTCAAAGG
[49 nt withheld, positions 193-241]
T
[91 nt withheld, positions 243-333]
G
[124 nt withheld, positions 335-458]
CCCATTCGCCATTCAGGCTGCGCAACTGTTGGGAAGGGCGATCGGTGCGGGCCTCTTCGCTATTACGCCA
GCTGGCGAAAGGGGGATGTGCTGCAAGGCGATTAAGTTGGGTAACGCCAGGGTTTTCCCAGTCACGACGT
TGTAAAACGACGGCCAGTGAGCGCGCGTAATACGACTCACTATAGGGCGAATTGGGTACCGGGCCCCCCC
TCGAGGTCGACGGTATCGATAAGCTTGATATCCTCGTCGCTGATTGGCTTCTTTTCCTCCCGCCGTGTGT
GAAAACACAAATGGCGTGTTTTGGTTGGCGTAAGGCGCCTGTCAGTTAACGGCAGCCGGAGTGCGCAGCC
GCCGGCAGCCTCGCTCTGCCCACTGGGTGGGGCGGGAGGTAGGTGGGGTGAGGCGAGCTGGACGTGCGGG
CGCGGTCGGCCTCTGGCGGGGCGGGGGAGGGGAGGGAGGGTCAGCGAAAGTAGCTCGCGCGCGAGCGGCC
GCCCACCCTCCCCTTCCTCTGGGGGAGTCGTTTTACCCGCCGCCGGCCGGGCCTCGTCGTCTGATTGGCT
CTCGGGGCCCAGAAAACTGGCCCTTGCCATTGGCTCGTGTTCGTGCAAGTTGAGTCCATCCGCCGGCCAG
CGGGGGCGGCGAGGAGGCGCTCCCAGGTTCCGGCCCTCCCCTCGGCCCCGCGCCGCAGAGTCTGGCCGCG
CGCCCCTGCGCAACGTGGCAGGAAGCGCGCGCTGGGGGCGGGGACGGGCAGTAGGGCTGAGCGGCTGCGG
GGCGGGTGCAAGCACGTTTCCGACTTGAGTTGCCTCAAGAGGGGCGTGCTGAGCCAGACCTCCATCGCGC
ACTCCGGGGAGTGGAGGGAAGGAGCGAGGGCTCAGTTGGGCTGTTTTGGAGGCAGGAAGCACTTGCTCTC
CCAAAGTCGCTCTGAGTTGTTATCAGTAAGGGAGCTGCAGTGGAGTAGGCGGGGAGAAGGCCGCACCCTT
CTCCGGAGGGGGGAGGGGAGTGTTGCAATACCTTTCTGGGAGTTCTCTGCTGCCTCCTGGCTTCTGAGGA
CCGCCCTGGGCCTGGGAGAATCCCTTCCCCCTCTTCCCTCGTGATCTGCAACTCCAGTCTTTCTAGACTT
AAGTAAGGGATCTGTAGGGCGCAGTAGTCCAGGGTTTCCTTGATGATGTCATACTTATCCTGTCCCTTTT
TTTTCCACAGCTCGCGGTTGAGGACAAACTCTTCGCGGTCTTTCCAGTGGGGATCGACGGTATCGTAGAG
TCGAGGCCGCTCTAGAACTAGTGTTAGCTTCGAATTCTGCAGTCGACGGTACCGCCACC
[378 nt withheld, positions 1778-2155]
GATCCACCGGTCGCCACCATGGTGAGCAAGGGCGAGGAGGATAACATGGCCATCATCAAGGAGTTCATGC
GCTTCAAGGTGCACATGGAGGGCTCCGTGAACGGCCACGAGTTCGAGATCGAGGGCGAGGGCGAGGGCCG
CCCCTACGAGGGCACCCAGACCGCCAAGCTGAAGGTGACCAAGGGTGGCCCCCTGCCCTTCGCCTGGGAC
ATCCTGTCCCCTCAGTTCATGTACGGCTCCAAGGCCTACGTGAAGCACCCCGCCGACATCCCCGACTACT
TGAAGCTGTCCTTCCCCGAGGGCTTCAAGTGGGAGCGCGTGATGAACTTCGAGGACGGCGGCGTGGTGAC
CGTGACCCAGGACTCCTCCCTGCAGGACGGCGAGTTCATCTACAAGGTGAAGCTGCGCGGCACCAACTTC
CCCTCCGACGGCCCCGTAATGCAGAAGAAGACCATGGGCTGGGAGGCCTCCTCCGAGCGGATGTACCCCG
AGGACGGCGCCCTGAAGGGCGAGATCAAGCAGAGGCTGAAGCTGAAGGACGGCGGCCACTACGACGCTGA
GGTCAAGACCACCTACAAGGCCAAGAAGCCCGTGCAGCTGCCCGGCGCCTACAACGTCAACATCAAGTTG
GACATCACCTCCCACAACGAGGACTACACCATCGTGGAACAGTACGAACGCGCCGAGGGCCGCCACTCCA
CCGGCGGCATGGACGAGCTGTACAAGTAAGCGGCCAAACGCTCGCTGATCAGCCTCGACTGTGCCTTCTA
GTTGCCAGCCATCTGTTGTTTGCCCCTCCCCCGTGCCTTCCTTGACCCTGGAAGGTGCCACTCCCACTGT
CCTTTCCTAATAAAATGAGGAAATTGCATCGCATTGTCTGAGTAGGTGTCATTCTATTCTGGGGGGTGGG
GTGGGGCAGGACAGCAAGGGGGAGGATTGGGAAGACAATAGCAGGCATGCTGGGGATGCGGTGGGCTCTA
TGGCTTCTGAGGCGGAAAGAACCAGCTGGGGCTCGATCCTCTAGTTGGCGCGCCTCTAGAAGATGGGCGG
GAGTCTTCTGGGCAGGCTTAAAGGCTAACCTGGTGTGTGGGCGTTGTCCTGCAGGGGAATTGAACAGGTG
TAAAATTGGAGGGACAAGACTTCCCACAGATTTTCGGTTTTGTCGGGAAGTTTTTTAATAGGGGCAAATA
AGGAAAATGGGAGGATAGGTAGTCATCTGGGGTTTTATGCAGCAAAACTACAGGTTATTATTGCTTGTGA
TCCGCCTCGGAGTATTTTCCATCGAGGTAGATTAAAGACATGCTCACCCGAGTTTTATACTCTCCTGCTT
GAGATCCTTACTACAGTATGAAATTACAGTGTCGCGAGTTAGACTATGTAAGCAGAATTTTAATCATTTT
TAAAGAGCCCAGTACTTCATATCCATTTCTCCCGCTCCTTCTGCAGCCTTATCAAAAGGTATTTTAGAAC
ACTCATTTTAGCCCCATTTTCATTTATTATACTGGCTTATCCAACCCCTAGACAGAGCATTGGCATTTTC
CCTTTCCTGATCTTAGAAGTCTGATGACTCATGAAACCAGACAGATTAGTTACATACACCACAAATCGAG
GCTGGCTAGTTCTAGAGCGGCCGCCACCGCGGTGGAGCTCCAGCTTTTGTTCCCTTTAGTGAGGGTTAAT
TGCGCGCTTGGCGTAATCATGGTCATAGCTGTTTCCTGTGTGAAATTGTTATCCGCTCACAATTCCACAC
AACATACGAGCCGGAAGCATAAAGTGTAAAGCCTGGGGTGCCTAATGAGTGAGCTAACTCACATTAATTG
CGTTGCGCTCACTGCCCGCTTTCCAGTCGGGAAACCTGTCGTGCCAGCTGCATTAATGAATCGGCCAACG
CGCGGGGAGAGGCGGTTTGCGTATTGGGCGCTCTTCCGCTTCCTCGCTCACTGACTCGCTGCGCTCGGTC
GTTCGGCTGCGGCGAGCGGTATCAGCTCACTCAAAGGCGGTAATACGGTTATCCACAGAATCAGGGGATA
ACGCAGGAAAGAACATGTGAGCAAAAGGCCAGCAAAAGGCCAGGAACCGTAAAAAGGCCGCGTTGCTGGC
GTTTTTCCATAGGCTCCGCCCCCCTGACGAGCATCACAAAAATCGACGCTCAAGTCAGAGGTGGCGAAAC
CCGACAGGACTATAAAGATACCAGGCGTTTCCCCCTGGAAGCTCCCTCGTGCGCTCTCCTGTTCCGACCC
TGCCGCTTACCGGATACCTGTCCGCCTTTCTCCCTTCGGGAAGCGTGGCGCTTTCTCATAGCTCACGCTG
TAGGTATCTCAGTTCGGTGTAGGTCGTTCGCTCCAAGCTGGGCTGTGTGCACGAACCCCCCGTTCAGCCC
GACCGCTGCGCCTTATCCGGTAACTATCGTCTTGAGTCCAACCCGGTAAGACACGACTTATCGCCACTGG
CAGCAGCCACTGGTAACAGGATTAGCAGAGCGAGGTATGTAGGCGGTGCTACAGAGTTCTTGAAGTGGTG
GCCTAACTACGGCTACACTAGAAGAACAGTATTTGGTATCTGCGCTCTGCTGAAGCCAGTTACCTTCGGA
AAAAGAGTTGGTAGCTCTTGATCCGGCAAACAAACCACCGCTGGTAGCGGTGGTTTTTTTGTTTGCAAGC
AGCAGATTACGCGCAGAAAAAAAGGATCTCAAGAAGATCCTTTGATCTTTTCTACGGGGTCTGACGCTCA
GTGGAACGAAAACTCACGTTAAGGGATTTTGGTCATGAGATTATCAAAAAGGATCTTCACCTAGATCCTT
TTAAATTAAAAATGAAGTTTTAAATCAATCTAAAGTATATATGAGTAAACTTGGTCTGACAGTTACCAAT
GCTTAATCAGTGAGGCACCTATCTCAGCGATCTGTCTATTTCGTTCATCCATAGTTGCCTGACTCCCCGT
CGTGTAGATAACTACGATACGGGAGGGCTTACCATCTGGCCCCAGTGCTGCAATGATACCGCGAGACCCA
CGCTCACCGGCTCCAGATTTATCAGCAATAAACCAGCCAGCCGGAAGGGCCGAGCGCAGAAGTGGTCCTG
CAACTTTATCCGCCTCCATCCAGTCTATTAATTGTTGCCGGGAAGCTAGAGTAAGTAGTTCGCCAGTTAA
TAGTTTGCGCAACGTTGTTGCCATTGCTACAGGCATCGTGGTGTCACGCTCGTCGTTTGGTATGGCTTCA
TTCAGCTCCGGTTCCCAACGATCAAGGCGAGTTACATGATCCCCCATGTTGTGCAAAAAAGCGGTTAGCT
CCTTCGGTCCTCCGATCGTTGTCAGAAGTAAGTTGGCCGCAGTGTTATCACTCATGGTTATGGCAGCACT
GCATAATTCTCTTACTGTCATGCCATCCGTAAGATGCTTTTCTGTGACTGGTGAGTACTCAACCAAGTCA
TTCTGAGAATAGTGTATGCGGCGACCGAGTTGCTCTTGCCCGGCGTCAATACGGGATAATACCGCGCCAC
ATAGCAGAACTTTAAAAGTGCTCATCATTGGAAAACGTTCTTCGGGGCGAAAACTCTCAAGGATCTTACC
GCTGTTGAGATCCAGTTCGATGTAACCCACTCGTGCACCCAACTGATCTTCAGCATCTTTTACTTTCACC
AGCGTTTCTGGGTGAGCAAAAACAGGAAGGCAAAATGCCGCAAAAAAGGGAATAAGGGCGACACGGAAAT
GTTGAATACTCATACTCTTCCTTTTTCAATATTATTGAAGCATTTATCAGGGTTATTGTCTCATGAGCGG
ATACATATTTGAATGTATTTAGAAAAATAAACAAATAGGGGTTCCGCGCACATTTCCCCGAAAAGTGCCA
C
